>Addgene plasmid #85626 | Munc18cwt-pDEST27 | addgene full sequence | sequence record 179924 | Addgene NGS Result
CTTGAGATCCTTTTTTTCTGCGCGTAATCTGCTGCTTGCAAACAAAAAAACCACCGCTACCAGCGGTGGT
TTGTTTGCCGGATCAAGAGCTACCAACTCTTTTTCCGAAGGTAACTGGCTTCAGCAGAGCGCAGATACCA
AATACTGTTCTTCTAGTGTAGCCGTAGTTAGGCCACCACTTCAAGAACTCTGTAGCACCGCCTACATACC
TCGCTCTGCTAATCCTGTTACCAGTGGCTGCTGCCAGTGGCGATAAGTCGTGTCTTACCGGGTTGGACTC
AAGACGATAGTTACCGGATAAGGCGCAGCGGTCGGGCTGAACGGGGGGTTCGTGCACACAGCCCAGCTTG
GAGCGAACGACCTACACCGAACTGAGATACCTACAGCGTGAGCTATGAGAAAGCGCCACGCTTCCCGAAG
GGAGAAAGGCGGACAGGTATCCGGTAAGCGGCAGGGTCGGAACAGGAGAGCGCACGAGGGAGCTTCCAGG
GGGAAACGCCTGGTATCTTTATAGTCCTGTCGGGTTTCGCCACCTCTGACTTGAGCGTCGATTTTTGTGA
TGCTCGTCAGGGGGGCGGAGCCTATGGAAAAACGCCAGCAACGCGGCCTTTTTACGGTTCCTGGCCTTTT
GCTGGCCTTTTGCTCACATGTTCTTTCCTGCGTTATCCCCTGATTCTGTGGATAACCGTATTACCGCCTT
TGAGTGAGCTGATACCGCTCGCCGCAGCCGAACGACCGAGCGCAGCGAGTCAGTGAGCGAGGAAGCGGAA
GAGCGCCCAATACGCAAACCGCCTCTCCCCGCGCGTTGGCCGATTCATTAATGCAGAGCTTGCAATTCGC
GCTTTTTCAATATTATTGAAGCATTTATCAGGGTTATTGTCTCATGAGCGGATACATATTTGAATGTATT
TAGAAAAATAAACAAATAGGGGTTCCGCGCACATTTCCCCGAAAAGTGCCACCTGACGTCTAAGAAACCA
TTATTATCATGACATTAACCTATAAAAATAGGCGTATTACGAGGCCCTTTCACGCATTAGATGCATGTCG
TTACATAACTTACGGTAAATGGCCCGCCTGGCTGACCGCCCAACGACCCCCGCCCATTGACGTCAATAAT
GACGTATGTTCCCATAGTAACGCCAATAGGGACTTTCCATTGACGTCAATGGGTGGAGTATTTACGGTAA
ACTGCCCACTTGGCAGTACATCAAGTGTATCATATGCCAAGTACGCCCCCTATTGACGTCAATGACGGTA
AATGGCCCGCCTGGCATTATGCCCAGTACATGACCTTATGGGACTTTCCTACTTGGCAGTACATCTACGT
ATTAGTCATCGCTATTACCATGGTGATGCGGTTTTGGCAGTACATCAATGGGCGTGGATAGCGGTTTGAC
TCACGGGGATTTCCAAGTCTCCACCCCATTGACGTCAATGGGAGTTTGTTTTGGCACCAAAATCAACGGG
ACTTTCCAAAATGTCGTAACAACTCCGCCCCATTGACGCAAATGGGCGGTAGGCGTGTACGGTGGGAGGT
CTATATAAGCAGAGCTCGTTTAGTGAACCGTCAGATCGCCTGGAGACGCCATCCACGCTGTTTTGACCTC
CATAGAAGACACCGGGACCGATCCAGCCTCCGGACTCTAGCCTAGGCCGCGGACCATGGCCCCTATACTA
GGTTATTGGAAAATTAAGGGCCTTGTGCAACCCACTCGACTTCTTTTGGAATATCTTGAAGAAAAATATG
AAGAGCATTTGTATGAGCGCGATGAAGGTGATAAATGGCGAAACAAAAAGTTTGAATTGGGTTTGGAGTT
TCCCAATCTTCCTTATTATATTGATGGTGATGTTAAATTAACACAGTCTATGGCCATCATACGTTATATA
GCTGACAAGCACAACATGTTGGGTGGTTGTCCAAAAGAGCGTGCAGAGATTTCAATGCTTGAAGGAGCGG
TTTTGGATATTAGATACGGTGTTTCGAGAATTGCATATAGTAAAGACTTTGAAACTCTCAAAGTTGATTT
TCTTAGCAAGCTACCTGAAATGCTGAAAATGTTCGAAGATCGTTTATGTCATAAAACATATTTAAATGGT
GATCATGTAACCCATCCTGACTTCATGTTGTATGACGCTCTTGATGTTGTTTTATACATGGACCCAATGT
GCCTGGATGCGTTCCCAAAATTAGTTTGTTTTAAAAAACGTATTGAAGCTATCCCACAAATTGATAAGTA
CTTGAAATCCAGCAAGTATATAGCATGGCCTTTGCAGGGCTGGCAAGCCACGTTTGGTGGTGGCGACCAT
CCTCCAAAATCGGATCTGGTTCCGCGTTCTAGATCAACAAGTTTGTACAAAAAAGCAGGCTTAGATATGG
CGCCGCCGGTATCGGAGCGGGGACTGAAGAGCGTCGTGTGGCGGAAGATAAAAACAGCCGTGTTCGATGA
CTGCCGGAAAGAAGGCGAATGGAAGATAATGCTGTTAGATGAGTTTACCACCAAACTTTTGTCGTCATGC
TGCAAAATGACAGACCTTCTAGAGGAGGGCATAACTGTTATAGAGAATATTTATAAGAATCGTGAACCTG
TCAGACAAATGAAAGCTCTTTATTTCATCTCTCCAACACCAAAATCTGTAGATTGTTTCTTGAGAGATTT
TGGAAGTAAATCTGAGAAAAAATACAAAGCAGCGTATATATACTTCACTGACTTTTGTCCTGACAGTCTC
TTTAACAAGATTAAAGCATCTTGCTCCAAGTCAATAAGAAGATGTAAGGAAATAAACATTTCCTTCATTC
CACAGGAATCTCAGGTTTATACTCTTGATGTACCGGACGCATTCTATTACTGTTACAGTCCAGACCCTAG
TAACGCCAGCAGGAAAGAAGTGGTCATGGAGGCAATGGCTGAGCAGATTGTGACAGTGTGTGCCACTCTG
GATGAAAACCCTGGAGTGAGGTACAAGAGTAAACCTCTAGATAATGCCAGTAAGCTTGCACAGCTGGTTG
AGAAAAAGCTTGAAGACTACTACAAAATTGATGAAAAAGGCCTAATAAAGGGTAAAACTCAGTCCCAGCT
CTTAATAATTGACCGTGGCTTTGACCCTGTGTCCACTGTCCTGCATGAACTGACCTTTCAGGCAATGGCA
TATGATCTACTACCAATTGAGAATGATACATACAAGTACAAAACAGATGGAAAAGAGAAGGAGGCAGTTC
TTGAAGAAGACGACGACCTGTGGGTGCGGGTTCGACACCGGCACATCGCGGTTGTGTTGGAGGAAATTCC
AAAGCTTATGAAGGAAATTTCATCAACAAAGAAAGCTACAGAGGGGAAGACATCACTTAGCGCTCTTACC
CAGCTGATGAAAAAGATGCCGCACTTCCGAAAGCAGATCTCGAAGCAAGTAGTCCATCTTAACTTAGCTG
AAGACTGCATGAATAAGTTTAAGCTGAATATTGAGAAGCTCTGCAAAACTGAGCAGGACCTGGCACTTGG
AACAGATGCTGAAGGCCAGCGGGTGAAGGACTCCATGCTGGTGCTCCTCCCAGTGCTGCTCAACAAAAAC
CATGACAACTGCGACAAAATACGGGCAGTCCTGCTCTACATCTTCGGGATTAATGGAACCACTGAAGAAA
ATCTGGACAGACTGATCCACAATGTAAAGATAGAAGATGATAGTGATATGATTCGTAACTGGAGCCACCT
TGGTGTTCCCATTGTTCCCCCATCCCAGCAAGCCAAACCACTGAGAAAGGATCGGTCTGCAGAAGAGACT
TTTCAGCTTTCTCGATGGACACCTTTTATCAAAGATATCATGGAGGATGCCATTGATAATAGATTAGATT
CCAAAGAGTGGCCGTATTGTTCCCGGTGCCCAGCAGTGTGGAATGGCTCTGGAGCTGTGAGTGCTCGCCA
GAAACCCAGAACTAACTACTTAGAGCTGGACCGGAAAAATGGGTCAAGGCTGATTATTTTTGTAATTGGA
GGAATTACGTACTCTGAGATGCGGTGTGCTTATGAAGTTTCCCAGGCACATAAATCCTGTGAGGTTATTA
TTGGTTCCACACATATTTTAACACCCAGAAAGCTCCTGGATGATATAAAAATGCTGAATAAATCAAAGGA
TAAAGTTTCCTTTAAGGATGAGGACCCAGCTTTCTTGTACAAAGTGGTTGATCGCGTGCATGCGACGTCA
TAGCTCTCTCCCTATAGTGAGTCGTATTATAAGCTAGGCACTGGCCGTCGTTTTACAACGTCGTGACTGG
GAAAACTGCTAGCTTGGGATCTTTGTGAAGGAACCTTACTTCTGTGGTGTGACATAATTGGACAAACTAC
CTACAGAGATTTAAAGCTCTAAGGTAAATATAAAATTTTTAAGTGTATAATGTGTTAAACTAGCTGCATA
TGCTTGCTGCTTGAGAGTTTTGCTTACTGAGTATGATTTATGAAAATATTATACACAGGAGCTAGTGATT
CTAATTGTTTGTGTATTTTAGATTCACAGTCCCAAGGCTCATTTCAGGCCCCTCAGTCCTCACAGTCTGT
TCATGATCATAATCAGCCATACCACATTTGTAGAGGTTTTACTTGCTTTAAAAAACCTCCCACACCTCCC
CCTGAACCTGAAACATAAAATGAATGCAATTGTTGTTGTTAACTTGTTTATTGCAGCTTATAATGGTTAC
AAATAAAGCAATAGCATCACAAATTTCACAAATAAAGCATTTTTTTCACTGCATTCTAGTTGTGGTTTGT
CCAAACTCATCAATGTATCTTATCATGTCTGGATCGATCCTGCATTAATGAATCGGCCAACGCGCGGGGA
GAGGCGGTTTGCGTATTGGCTGGCGTAATAGCGAAGAGGCCCGCACCGATCGCCCTTCCCAACAGTTGCG
CAGCCTGAATGGCGAATGGG
[124 nt withheld, positions 4921-5044]
C
[91 nt withheld, positions 5046-5136]
A
[49 nt withheld, positions 5138-5186]
CCTTTGACGTTGGAGTCCACGTTCTTT
[37 nt withheld, positions 5214-5250]
ACCCTATCTCGGTCTATTCTTTTGATTTATAAGGGATTTTGCCGATTTCGGCCTATTGGTTAAAAAATGA
GCTGATTTAACAAAAATTTAACGCGAATTTTAACAAAATATTAACGCTTACAATTTCCTGATGCGGTATT
TTCTCCTTACGCATCTGTGCGGTATTTCACACCGCATACGCGGATCTGCGCAGCACCATGGCCTGAAATA
ACCTCTGAAAGAGGAACTTGGTTAGGTACCTTCTGAGGCGGAAAGAACCAGCTGTGGAATGTGTGTCAGT
TAGGGTGTGGAAAGTCCCCAGGCTCCCCAGCAGGCAGAAGTATGCAAAGCATGCATCTCAATTAGTCAGC
AACCAGGTGTGGAAAGTCCCCAGGCTCCCCAGCAGGCAGAAGTATGCAAAGCATGCATCTCAATTAGTCA
GCAACCATAGTCCCGCCCCTAACTCCGCCCATCCCGCCCCTAACTCCGCCCAGTTCCGCCCATTCTCCGC
CCCATGGCTGACTAATTTTTTTTATTTATGCAGAGGCCGAGGCCGCCTCGGCCTCTGAGCTATTCCAGAA
GTAGTGAGGAGGCTTTTTTGGAGGCCTAGGCTTTTGCAAAAAGCTTGATTCTTCTGACACAACAGTCTCG
AACTTAAGGCTAGAGCCACCATGATTGAACAAGATGGATTGCACGCAGGTTCTCCGGCCGCTTGGGTGGA
GAGGCTATTCGGCTATGACTGGGCACAACAGACAATCGGCTGCTCTGATGCCGCCGTGTTCCGGCTGTCA
GCGCAGGGGCGCCCGGTTCTTTTTGTCAAGACCGACCTGTCCGGTGCCCTGAATGAACTGCAGGACGAGG
CAGCGCGGCTATCGTGGCTGGCCACGACGGGCGTTCCTTGCGCAGCTGTGCTCGACGTTGTCACTGAAGC
GGGAAGGGACTGGCTGCTATTGGGCGAAGTGCCGGGGCAGGATCTCCTGTCATCTCACCTTGCTCCTGCC
GAGAAAGTATCCATCATGGCTGATGCAATGCGGCGGCTGCATACGCTTGATCCGGCTACCTGCCCATTCG
ACCACCAAGCGAAACATCGCATCGAGCGAGCACGTACTCGGATGGAAGCCGGTCTTGTCGATCAGGATGA
TCTGGACGAAGAGCATCAGGGGCTCGCGCCAGCCGAACTGTTCGCCAGGCTCAAGGCGCGCATGCCCGAC
GGCGAGGATCTCGTCGTGACCCATGGCGATGCCTGCTTGCCGAATATCATGGTGGAAAATGGCCGCTTTT
CTGGATTCATCGACTGTGGCCGGCTGGGTGTGGCGGACCGCTATCAGGACATAGCGTTGGCTACCCGTGA
TATTGCTGAAGAGCTTGGCGGCGAATGGGCTGACCGCTTCCTCGTGCTTTACGGTATCGCCGCTCCCGAT
TCGCAGCGCATCGCCTTCTATCGCCTTCTTGACGAGTTCTTCTGAGCGGGACTCTGGGGTTCGAAATGAC
CGACCAAGCGACGCCCAACCTGCCATCACGATGGCCGCAATAAAATATCTTTATTTTCATTACATCTGTG
TGTTGGTTTTTTGTGTGAATCGATAGCGATAAGGATCCGCGTATGGTGCACTCTCAGTACAATCTGCTCT
GATGCCGCATAGTTAAGCCAGCCCCGACACCCGCCAACACCCGCTGACGCGCCCTGACGGGCTTGTCTGC
TCCCGGCATCCGCTTACAGACAAGCTGTGACCGTCTCCGGGAGCTGCATGTGTCAGAGGTTTTCACCGTC
ATCACCGAAACGCGCGAGACGAAAGGGCCTCGTGATACGCCTATTTTTATAGGTTAATGTCATGATAATA
ATGGTTTCTTAGACGTCAGGTGGCACTTTTCGGGGAAATGTGCGCGGAACCCCTATTTGTTTATTTTTCT
AAATACATTCAAATATGTATCCGCTCATGAGACAATAACCCTGATAAATGCTTCAATAATATTGAAAAAG
GAAGAGTATGAGTATTCAACATTTCCGTGTCGCCCTTATTCCCTTTTTTGCGGCATTTTGCCTTCCTGTT
TTTGCTCACCCAGAAACGCTGGTGAAAGTAAAAGATGCTGAAGATCAGTTGGGTGCACGAGTGGGTTACA
TCGAACTGGATCTCAACAGCGGTAAGATCCTTGAGAGTTTTCGCCCCGAAGAACGTTTTCCAATGATGAG
CACTTTTAAAGTTCTGCTATGTGGCGCGGTATTATCCCGTATTGACGCCGGGCAAGAGCAACTCGGTCGC
CGCATACACTATTCTCAGAATGACTTGGTTGAGTACTCACCAGTCACAGAAAAGCATCTTACGGATGGCA
TGACAGTAAGAGAATTATGCAGTGCTGCCATAACCATGAGTGATAACACTGCGGCCAACTTACTTCTGAC
AACGATCGGAGGACCGAAGGAGCTAACCGCTTTTTTGCACAACATGGGGGATCATGTAACTCGCCTTGAT
CGTTGGGAACCGGAGCTGAATGAAGCCATACCAAACGACGAGCGTGACACCACGATGCCTGTAGCAATGG
CAACAACGTTGCGCAAACTATTAACTGGCGAACTACTTACTCTAGCTTCCCGGCAACAATTAATAGACTG
GATGGAGGCGGATAAAGTTGCAGGACCACTTCTGCGCTCGGCCCTTCCGGCTGGCTGGTTTATTGCTGAT
AAATCTGGAGCCGGTGAGCGTGGGTCTCGCGGTATCATTGCAGCACTGGGGCCAGATGGTAAGCCCTCCC
GTATCGTAGTTATCTACACGACGGGGAGTCAGGCAACTATGGATGAACGAAATAGACAGATCGCTGAGAT
AGGTGCCTCACTGATTAAGCATTGGTAACTGTCAGACCAAGTTTACTCATATATACTTTAGATTGATTTA
AAACTTCATTTTTAATTTAAAAGGATCTAGGTGAAGATCCTTTTTGATAATCTCATGACCAAAATCCCTT
AACGTGAGTTTTCGTTCCACTGAGCGTCAGACCCCGTAGAAAAGATCAAAGGATCTT
Features (pLannotate 1.2.2; 26 found; start..end, strand, type, name):
      2..590     +  rep_origin     ori: high-copy-number ColE1/pMB1/pBR322/pUC origin of replication
    773..826     +  CDS            lacI (fragment): lac repressor; lacI; The lac repressor binds to the lac operator to inhibit transcription in E. coli. This inhibition can be relieved by adding lactose or isopropyl-β-D-thiogalactopyranoside (IPTG).
    842..939     -  promoter       AmpR promoter: bla
   1049..1352    +  enhancer       CMV enhancer: human cytomegalovirus immediate early enhancer
   1353..1556    +  promoter       CMV promoter: human cytomegalovirus (CMV) immediate early promoter
   1670..2320    +  CDS            GST: glutathione S-transferase from Schistosoma japonicum
   2347..2371    +  protein_bind   attB1: mutant version of attB; recombination site for the Gateway® BP reaction BP Clonase™
   2377..4152    +  CDS            Stxbp3: STXB3_MOUSE - Also known as Stxbp3a, Unc18c. Experimental evidence at protein level: Swiss-Prot protein existence level 1. Together with STX4 and VAMP2, may play a role in insulin- dependent movement of GLUT4 and in docking/fusion of intracellular GLUT4-containing vesicles with the cell surface in adipocytes. From Mus musculus (Mouse).
   4154..4178    -  protein_bind   attB2: mutant version of attB; recombination site for the Gateway® BP reaction BP Clonase™
   4211..4229    -  promoter       T7 promoter: promoter for bacteriophage T7 RNA polymerase
   4239..4276    +  CDS            lacZα (fragment): LacZα fragment of β-galactosidase; lacZ fragment
   4288..4402    +  intron         large T intron (fragment): SV40 (simian virus 40) large T antigen intron
   4476..4501    +  intron         small t intron (fragment): SV40 (simian virus 40) small t antigen intron
   4501..4638    +  CDS            large T antigen (fragment): large T antigen from SV40 (simian virus 40)
   4661..4795    +  polyA_signal   SV40 poly(A) signal: SV40 polyadenylation signal
   4800..4849    -  CDS            lacI (fragment): lac repressor; lacI; The lac repressor binds to the lac operator to inhibit transcription in E. coli. This inhibition can be relieved by adding lactose or isopropyl-β-D-thiogalactopyranoside (IPTG).
   4849..4916    +  CDS            lacZα (fragment): LacZα fragment of β-galactosidase; lacZ fragment
   4921..5349    +  rep_origin     f1 ori (sequence partly withheld): f1 bacteriophage origin of replication; arrow indicates direction of (+) strand synthesis
   5377..5428    -  misc_feature   bom (fragment): basis of mobility region from pBR322
   5493..5850    +  promoter       SV40 promoter: SV40 enhancer and early promoter
   5901..6692    +  CDS            neo: KKA2_KLEPN - Also known as kan, nptII. Experimental evidence at protein level: Swiss-Prot protein existence level 1. Resistance to kanamycin, neomycin, paromomycin, ribostamycin, butirosin and gentamicin B. From Klebsiella pneumoniae.
   6759..6807    +  polyA_signal   poly(A) signal: synthetic polyadenylation signal
   6827..6881    -  misc_feature   bom (fragment): basis of mobility region from pBR322
   6983..7018    -  CDS            rop (fragment): Rop protein, which maintains plasmids at low copy number; rop
   7113..7217    +  promoter       AmpR promoter: bla
   7218..8078    +  CDS            AmpR: β-lactamase; bla; confers resistance to ampicillin, carbenicillin, and related antibiotics
