[The description below was written by a language model from this plasmid's Addgene catalogue record and pLannotate feature annotations shown in this document.]
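Description:
Munc18cwt-pDEST27 is a mammalian expression plasmid built on the Gateway destination vector pDEST27, carrying wild-type mouse Munc18c (Stxbp3, syntaxin binding protein 3) as an N-terminal GST fusion. It is propagated in E. coli through a high-copy ColE1/pUC-type origin and selected with ampicillin via the β-lactamase gene. An f1 origin is also present, which allows single-stranded DNA production. The sequenced record is about 8.2 kb. The several short lacI, lacZα, rop and bom fragments in the annotation appear to be backbone remnants rather than functional parts.

The expression cassette is driven by the human CMV immediate-early enhancer and promoter. This is followed by the Schistosoma japonicum glutathione S-transferase coding sequence, an attB1 site, the Stxbp3 open reading frame, and an attB2 site. The flanking attB sites are the scars left by Gateway recombination of the insert into the destination vector, with attB1 forming part of the linker between GST and Munc18c. Downstream, SV40 small t/large T intron fragments and the SV40 polyadenylation signal provide transcript processing. A T7 promoter lies just past attB2 in the reverse orientation. A separate cassette with the SV40 enhancer/early promoter, the neo (nptII) gene and a synthetic poly(A) signal would allow selection of stably transfected mammalian cells with G418.

The stated purpose is simply expression of GST-tagged Munc18c. Such a fusion is suited to glutathione-based pull-down or purification from transfected cells. The associated work examines the interaction between Munc18c and syntaxin 4 in the regulation of membrane trafficking, a pathway linked in the annotation to insulin-dependent GLUT4 vesicle docking and fusion.
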