Addgene plasmid #85626: Munc18cwt-pDEST27
Purpose: GST tagged Munc18c
Depositing lab: David James. Depositing organization: Garvan Institute of Medical Research. Publication: Molecular dissection of the Munc18c/syntaxin4 interaction: implications for regulation of membrane trafficking. Latham CF, Lopez JA, Hu SH, Gee CL, Westbury E, Blair DH, Armishaw CJ, Alewood PF, Bryant NJ, James DE, Martin JL. Traffic. 2006 Oct;7(10):1408-19. Epub 2006 Aug 10. 10.1111/j.1600-0854.2006.00474.x PubMed 16899085.
Backbone
  Vector backbone: pDEST27
  Backbone size w/o insert (bp): 8100
  Vector type: Mammalian Expression
Growth in bacteria
  Bacterial resistance: Ampicillin, 100 μg/mL
  Growth temperature: 37°C
  Growth strain: DH5alpha
  Copy number: Unknown
Gene/Insert
  Gene/Insert name: Munc18c (alt name: syntaxin binding protein 3, stxbp3)
  Species: M. musculus (mouse)
  Insert size (bp): 1717
  Entrez Gene: Stxbp3 (a.k.a. Munc-18c, Stxbp3a, Sxtbp3, Unc18-3)
  Promoter: CMV
  Tag / fusion protein: GST (N terminal on insert)
  Cloning method: Gateway Cloning
  Sequencing primers: 5′ CMV_F
Resource information
  A portion of this plasmid was derived from a plasmid made by: pDEST from Invitrogen. Munc18c was originally cloned by the depositing scientist.
Terms and licenses: Academic/Nonprofit Terms; Industry Terms: Not Available to Industry
How to cite: Munc18cwt-pDEST27 was a gift from David James (Addgene plasmid # 85626 ; http://n2t.net/addgene:85626 ; RRID:Addgene_85626)
